>Addgene plasmid #36797 | TAL2390 | depositor partial sequence | sequence record 45990 | TAL2390 sequence 1640 bps
GAACCTGACCCCAGACCAGGTAGTCGCAATCGCGTCACATGACGGGGGAAAGCAAGCCCTGGAAACCGTG
CAAAGGTTGTTGCCGGTCCTTTGTCAAGACCACGGCCTTACACCGGAGCAAGTCGTGGCCATTGCATCCC
ACGACGGTGGCAAACAGGCTCTTGAGACGGTTCAGAGACTTCTCCCAGTTCTCTGTCAAGCCCACGGGCT
GACTCCCGATCAAGTTGTAGCGATTGCGTCGCATGACGGAGGGAAACAAGCATTGGAGACTGTCCAACGG
CTCCTTCCCGTGTTGTGTCAAGCCCACGGTTTGACGCCTGCACAAGTGGTCGCCATCGCCAGCCATGATG
GCGGTAAGCAGGCGCTGGAAACAGTACAGCGCCTGCTGCCTGTACTGTGCCAGGATCATGGACTGACCCC
AGACCAGGTAGTCGCAATCGCGTCGAACATTGGGGGAAAGCAAGCCCTGGAAACCGTGCAAAGGTTGTTG
CCGGTCCTTTGTCAAGACCACGGCCTTACACCGGAGCAAGTCGTGGCCATTGCAAATAATAACGGTGGCA
AACAGGCTCTTGAGACGGTTCAGAGACTTCTCCCAGTTCTCTGTCAAGCCCACGGGCTGACTCCCGATCA
AGTTGTAGCGATTGCGTCGAACATTGGAGGGAAACAAGCATTGGAGACTGTCCAACGGCTCCTTCCCGTG
TTGTGTCAAGCCCACGGTTTGACGCCTGCACAAGTGGTCGCCATCGCCTCCAATATTGGCGGTAAGCAGG
CGCTGGAAACAGTACAGCGCCTGCTGCCTGTACTGTGCCAGGATCATGGACTGACCCCAGACCAGGTAGT
CGCAATCGCGTCACATGACGGGGGAAAGCAAGCCCTGGAAACCGTGCAAAGGTTGTTGCCGGTCCTTTGT
CAAGACCACGGCCTTACACCGGAGCAAGTCGTGGCCATTGCAAGCAACATCGGTGGCAAACAGGCTCTTG
AGACGGTTCAGAGACTTCTCCCAGTTCTCTGTCAAGCCCACGGGCTGACTCCCGATCAAGTTGTAGCGAT
TGCGAATAACAATGGAGGGAAACAAGCATTGGAGACTGTCCAACGGCTCCTTCCCGTGTTGTGTCAAGCC
CACGGTTTGACGCCTGCACAAGTGGTCGCCATCGCCAGCCATGATGGCGGTAAGCAGGCGCTGGAAACAG
TACAGCGCCTGCTGCCTGTACTGTGCCAGGATCATGGACTGACCCCAGACCAGGTAGTCGCAATCGCGTC
GAACATTGGGGGAAAGCAAGCCCTGGAAACCGTGCAAAGGTTGTTGCCGGTCCTTTGTCAAGACCACGGC
CTTACACCGGAGCAAGTCGTGGCCATTGCATCCCACGACGGTGGCAAACAGGCTCTTGAGACGGTTCAGA
GACTTCTCCCAGTTCTCTGTCAAGCCCACGGGCTGACTCCCGATCAAGTTGTAGCGATTGCGTCCAACGG
TGGAGGGAAACAAGCATTGGAGACTGTCCAACGGCTCCTTCCCGTGTTGTGTCAAGCCCACGGTTTGACG
CCTGCACAAGTGGTCGCCATCGCCTCCAATATTGGCGGTAAGCAGGCGCTGGAAACAGTACAGCGCCTGC
TGCCTGTACTGTGCCAGGATCATGGACTGA
