>Addgene plasmid #36797 | TAL2390 | addgene partial sequence | sequence record 48100 | CMV-F 5'-CGCAAATGGGCGGTAGGCGTG-3'
ACTAGAGAACCCACTGCTTACTGGCTTATCGAAATTAATACGACTCACTATAGGGAGACCCAAGCTGGCT
AGCACCATGGACTACAAAGACCATGACGGTGATTATAAAGATCATGACATCGATTACAAGGATGACGATG
ACAAGATGGCCCCCAAGAAGAAGAGGAAGGTGGGCATTCACCGCGGGGTACCTATGGTGGACTTGAGGAC
ACTCGGTTATTCGCAACAGCAACAGGAGAAAATCAAGCCTAAGGTCAGGAGCACCGTCGCGCAACACCAC
GAGGCGCTTGTGGGGCATGGCTTCACTCATGCGCATATTGTCGCGCTTTCACAGCACCCTGCGGCGCTTG
GGACGGTGGCTGTCAAATACCAAGATATGATTGCGGCCCTGCCCGAAGCCACGCACGAGGCAATTGTAGG
GGTCGGTAAACAGTGGTCGGGAGCGCGAGCACTTGAGGCGCTGCTGACTGTGGCGGGTGAGCTTAGGGGG
CCTCCGCTCCAGCTCGACACCGGGCAGCTGCTGAAGATCGCGAAGAGAGGGGGAGTAACAGCGGTAGAGG
CAGTGCACGCCTGGCGCAATGCGCTCACCGGGGCCCCCTTGAACCTGACCCCAGACCAGGTAGTCGCAAT
CGCGTCACATGACGGGGGAAAGCAAGCCCTGGAAACCGTGCAAAGGTTGTTGCCGGTCCTTTGTCAAGAC
CACGGCCTTACACCGGAGCAAGTCGTGGCCATTGCATCCCACGACGGTGGCAAACAGGCTCTTGAGACGG
TTCAGAGACTTCTCCCAGTTCTCTGTCAAGCCCACGGGCTGACTCCCGATCAAGTTGTAGCGATTGCGTC
GCATGACGGA
