>Addgene plasmid #36797 | TAL2390 | addgene partial sequence | sequence record 48101 | JDS-TALEN-F 5'-TAGGGGTCGGTAAACAGTGG-3'
TGTGGCGGGTGAGCTTAGGGGGCCTCCGCTCCAGCTCGACACCGGGCAGCTGCTGAAGATCGCGAAGAGA
GGGGGAGTAACAGCGGTAGAGGCAGTGCACGCCTGGCGCAATGCGCTCACCGGGGCCCCCTTGAACCTGA
CCCCAGACCAGGTAGTCGCAATCGCGTCACATGACGGGGGAAAGCAAGCCCTGGAAACCGTGCAAAGGTT
GTTGCCGGTCCTTTGTCAAGACCACGGCCTTACACCGGAGCAAGTCGTGGCCATTGCATCCCACGACGGT
GGCAAACAGGCTCTTGAGACGGTTCAGAGACTTCTCCCAGTTCTCTGTCAAGCCCACGGGCTGACTCCCG
ATCAAGTTGTAGCGATTGCGTCGCATGACGGAGGGAAACAAGCATTGGAGACTGTCCAACGGCTCCTTCC
CGTGTTGTGTCAAGCCCACGGTTTGACGCCTGCACAAGTGGTCGCCATCGCCAGCCATGATGGCGGTAAG
CAGGCGCTGGAAACAGTACAGCGCCTGCTGCCTGTACTGTGCCAGGATCATGGACTGACCCCAGACCAGG
TAGTCGCAATCGCGTCGAACATTGGGGGAAAGCAAGCCCTGGAAACCGTGCAAAGGTTGTTGCCGGTCCT
TTGTCAAGACCACGGCCTTACACCGGAGCAAGTCGTGGCCATTGCAAATAATAACGGTGGCAAACAGGCT
CTTGAGACGGTTCAGAGACTTCTCCCAGTTCTCTGTCAAGCCCACGGGCTGACTCCCGATCAAGTTGTAG
CGATTGCGTCGAACATTGGAGGGAAACAAGCATTGGAGACTGTCCAACGGCTCCTTCCCGTGTTGTGTCA
AGCCCACGGTTTGACGCCTGCACAAGTGGTCGCCATCGCCTCCAATATTGGCGGTAAGCAGGCGCTGGAA
ACAGTACAGCGCCTGCTGCCTGTACTGTGCCAGGA
