[The description below was written by a language model from this plasmid's Addgene catalogue record.]
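Description:
TAL2390 is a mammalian expression plasmid encoding the left-hand monomer of a TALEN pair directed against the human FES gene (also known as FPS or c-fes). It is built on the JDS78 TALEN expression backbone (about 6.4 kb without insert), which is maintained in E. coli as a high-copy plasmid under ampicillin selection. The vector type is listed as mammalian with a T7 promoter for in vitro mRNA synthesis, so the nuclease can be expressed either by transfecting the plasmid or by transcribing mRNA for direct delivery. The record does not name the origin of replication or any mammalian selection marker.

The roughly 1.6 kb insert is an assembled array of TAL effector repeats that specifies recognition of an 18-nucleotide site in FES. It was introduced between two BsmBI sites, both of which were destroyed during cloning, as is usual for type IIS restriction enzyme cloning. The backbone supplies the flanking coding regions, giving an N-terminal 3X FLAG tag for detection and a C-terminal wild-type FokI cleavage domain. Expression in mammalian cells is driven by the CMV promoter, and the use of a BGH reverse sequencing primer suggests a BGH polyadenylation region downstream, although this is not explicitly recorded.

Because FokI cuts only as a dimer, this construct is meant to be used with a matching right-hand FES TALEN that binds the opposite strand nearby. Together they produce a double-strand break at the locus for targeted mutagenesis or genome editing. The plasmid belongs to a collection made by the FLASH high-throughput TALEN assembly method, and the depositor recommends confirming it by diagnostic restriction digest before use.
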