Addgene plasmid #36797: TAL2390
Depositing lab: Keith Joung. Depositing organization: Massachusetts General Hospital. Publication: FLASH assembly of TALENs for high-throughput genome editing. Reyon D, Tsai SQ, Khayter C, Foden JA, Sander JD, Joung JK. Nat Biotechnol. 2012 Apr 8. doi: 10.1038/nbt.2170. PubMed 22484455.
Backbone
  Vector backbone: JDS78
  Backbone manufacturer: Joung lab (Addgene Plasmid # 32290)
  Backbone size w/o insert (bp): 6447
  Vector type: Mammalian, T7 for in vitro mRNA synthesis
Growth in bacteria
  Bacterial resistance: Ampicillin, 100 μg/mL
  Growth temperature: 37°C
  Growth strain: XL1 Blue
  Copy number: High Copy
Gene/Insert
  Gene/Insert name: FES-TALEN_Left (alt name: FES)
  Species: H. sapiens (human)
  Insert size (bp): 1640
  Entrez Gene: Fes (a.k.a. FPS, c-fes)
  Promoter: CMV
  Tag / fusion protein: 3X Flag (N terminal on backbone); WT FOKI (C terminal on backbone)
  Cloning method: Restriction Enzyme; 5′ cloning site BsmBI (destroyed during cloning); 3′ cloning site BsmBI (destroyed during cloning)
  Sequencing primers: 5′ CMV-F; 3′ BGH-rev
Terms and licenses: Academic/Nonprofit Terms; Industry Terms: Not Available to Industry
Depositor comments: Target binding site: TCCCCAGAACAGCACTAT It is strongly recommended that users perform a diagnostic digest to verify this plasmid prior to use. For example, a double digest of the plasmid with BamHI and KpnI should result in two bands at 2.2kb and 5.9kb.
How to cite: TAL2390 was a gift from Keith Joung (Addgene plasmid # 36797 ; http://n2t.net/addgene:36797 ; RRID:Addgene_36797)
